Addgene plasmid #123996: MTK234_033
Purpose: Encodes the spCas9 sgRNA1 hAAVS1 (site 2) gRNA expression cassette as a type 234 part to be used in the MTK system
Depositing lab: Hana El-Samad. Depositing organization: University of California, San Francisco (UCSF). Publication: A Toolkit for Rapid Modular Construction of Biological Circuits in Mammalian Cells. Fonseca JP, Bonny AR, Kumar GR, Ng AH, Town J, Wu QC, Aslankoohi E, Chen SY, Dods G, Harrigan P, Osimiri LC, Kistler AL, El-Samad H. ACS Synth Biol. 2019 Nov 15;8(11):2593-2606. doi: 10.1021/acssynbio.9b00322. Epub 2019 Nov 5. PubMed 31686495.
Backbone
  Vector backbone: MTK234_002
  Vector type: Mammalian Expression
Growth in bacteria
  Bacterial resistance: Chloramphenicol, 25 μg/mL
  Growth temperature: 37°C
  Growth strain: DH5alpha
  Copy number: Unknown
Gene/Insert
  Gene/Insert name: sgRNA2 -hAAVS1
  Cloning method: Restriction Enzyme; 5′ cloning site unknown (unknown if destroyed); 3′ cloning site unknown (unknown if destroyed)
Terms and licenses: Academic/Nonprofit Terms; Industry Terms: Not Available to Industry
Depositor comments: gRNA used to create hAAVS1 landing pad Please visit https://www.biorxiv.org/content/10.1101/506188v2 for BioRxiv preprint
How to cite: MTK234_033 was a gift from Hana El-Samad (Addgene plasmid # 123996 ; http://n2t.net/addgene:123996 ; RRID:Addgene_123996)
