[The description below was written by a language model from this plasmid's Addgene catalogue record and pLannotate feature annotations shown in this document.]
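Description:
MTK234_033 is a small (about 2.1 kb) part plasmid from the Mammalian Toolkit (MTK), a modular hierarchical cloning system for assembling genetic circuits for mammalian cells. It is built on the MTK234_002 backbone and is catalogued as a "type 234" part, meaning it occupies the combined positions 2, 3 and 4 of a transcriptional unit and so supplies a complete expression cassette rather than a separate promoter, coding sequence and terminator. In bacteria it is maintained by a high-copy ColE1/pUC-type origin and selected with chloramphenicol. Resistance comes from the E. coli cat gene, which is driven by its native promoter and followed by a lambda t0 terminator.

The payload is a Streptococcus pyogenes Cas9 single-guide RNA cassette targeting the human AAVS1 safe-harbour locus. The record is inconsistent in its naming: the purpose field calls it "sgRNA1 hAAVS1 (site 2)", while the insert field calls it "sgRNA2 -hAAVS1". The automated annotation detects the tracrRNA-derived scaffold portion of the guide, with a loxP site lying upstream of it. It does not annotate the spacer or any promoter driving guide transcription, so the promoter cannot be stated from the record. There is an unannotated stretch between the origin and the scaffold where such elements could lie. The role of the loxP site is also not explained.

According to the depositor's comments, this guide was used to create an hAAVS1 landing pad, that is, to direct Cas9 cleavage at AAVS1 so that a recombination-ready docking cassette could be integrated there. As a part plasmid, it is intended to be combined with other MTK parts into higher-order mammalian expression vectors, and no Cas9 coding sequence is present on it.
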