Features (pLannotate 1.2.2; 6 found; start..end, strand, type, name):
     34..622     +  rep_origin     ori: high-copy-number ColE1/pMB1/pBR322/pUC origin of replication
    931..964     +  protein_bind   loxP: Cre-mediated recombination occurs in the 8-bp core sequence (GCATACAT). Cre recombinase
   1090..1157    +  misc_RNA       tracrRNA (fragment): trans-activating CRISPR RNA for the Streptococcus pyogenes CRISPR/Cas9 system
   1182..1216    -  terminator     lambda t0 terminator: minimal transcription terminator from phage lambda (Scholtissek and Grosse, 1987)
   1290..1946    -  CDS            cat: CAT_ECOLX - Experimental evidence at protein level: Swiss-Prot protein existence level 1. This enzyme is an effector of chloramphenicol resistance in bacteria. From Escherichia coli. This protein is used as a marker in many commonly used cloning vectors, such as pACYC184.
   1947..2044    -  promoter       cat promoter: promoter of the E. coli cat gene encoding chloramphenicol acetyltransferase
>Addgene plasmid #123996 | MTK234_033 | addgene full sequence | sequence record 252304 | Addgene NGS Result
GTCAGACCCCGTAGAAAAGATCAAAGGATCTTCTTGAGATCCTTTTTTTCTGCGCGTAATCTGCTGCTTG
CAAACAAAAAAACCACCGCTACCAGCGGTGGTTTGTTTGCCGGATCAAGAGCTACCAACTCTTTTTCCGA
AGGTAACTGGCTTCAGCAGAGCGCAGATACCAAATACTGTTCTTCTAGTGTAGCCGTAGTTAGGCCACCA
CTTCAAGAACTCTGTAGCACCGCCTACATACCTCGCTCTGCTAATCCTGTTACCAGTGGCTGCTGCCAGT
GGCGATAAGTCGTGTCTTACCGGGTTGGACTCAAGACGATAGTTACCGGATAAGGCGCAGCGGTCGGGCT
GAACGGGGGGTTCGTGCACACAGCCCAGCTTGGAGCGAACGACCTACACCGAACTGAGATACCTACAGCG
TGAGCTATGAGAAAGCGCCACGCTTCCCGAAGGGAGAAAGGCGGACAGGTATCCGGTAAGCGGCAGGGTC
GGAACAGGAGAGCGCACGAGGGAGCTTCCAGGGGGAAACGCCTGGTATCTTTATAGTCCTGTCGGGTTTC
GCCACCTCTGACTTGAGCGTCGATTTTTGTGATGCTCGTCAGGGGGGCGGAGCCTATGGAAAAACGCCAG
CAACGCGGCCTTTTTACGGTTCCTGGCCTTTTGCTGGCCTTTTGCTCACATGTTCTTTCCTGCGTTATCC
CCTGATTCTGTGGATAACCGTAGTCGGTCTCAAACGGATCCGACGCGCCATCTCTAGGCCCGCGCCGGCC
CCCTCGCACGGACTTGTGGGAGAAGCTCGGCTACTCCCCTGCCCCGGTTAATTTGCATATAATATTTCCT
AGTAACTATAGAGGCTTAATGTGCGATAAAAGACAGATAATCTGTTCTTTTTAATACTAGCTACATTTTA
CATGATAGGCTTGGATTTCTATAACTTCGTATAGCATACATTATACGAAGTTATAAACAGCACAAAAGGA
AACTCACCCTAACTGTAAAGTAATTGTGTGTTTTGAGACTATAAGTATCCCTTGGAGAACCACCTTGTTT
GATTCCCAGGGCCGGTTAATGGTTTAAGAGCTAAGCTGGAAACAGCATAGCAAGTTTAAATAAGGCTAGT
CCGTTATCAACTTGAAAAAGTGGCACCGAGTCGGTGCTTTTTTTGCTGTGAGACCAGACCAATAAAAAAC
GCCCGGCGGCAACCGAGCGTTCTGAACAAATCCAGATGGAGTTCTGAGGTCATTACTGGATCTATCAACA
GGAGTCCAAGCGAGCTCGATATCAAATTACGCCCCGCCCTGCCACTCATCGCAGTACTGTTGTAATTCAT
TAAGCATTCTGCCGACATGGAAGCCATCACAAACGGCATGATGAACCTGAATCGCCAGCGGCATCAGCAC
CTTGTCGCCTTGCGTATAATATTTGCCCATGGTGAAAACGGGGGCGAAGAAGTTGTCCATATTGGCCACG
TTTAAATCAAAACTGGTGAAACTCACCCAGGGATTGGCTGAAACGAAAAACATATTCTCAATAAACCCTT
TAGGGAAATAGGCCAGGTTTTCACCGTAACACGCCACATCTTGCGAATATATGTGTAGAAACTGCCGGAA
ATCGTCGTGGTATTCACTCCAGAGCGATGAAAACGTTTCAGTTTGCTCATGGAAAACGGTGTAACAAGGG
TGAACACTATCCCATATCACCAGCTCACCGTCTTTCATTGCCATACGAAATTCCGGATGAGCATTCATCA
GGCGGGCAAGAATGTGAATAAAGGCCGGATAAAACTTGTGCTTATTTTTCTTTACGGTCTTTAAAAAGGC
CGTAATATCCAGCTGAACGGTCTGGTTATAGGTACATTGAGCAACTGACTGAAATGCCTCAAAATGTTCT
TTACGATGCCATTGGGATATATCAACGGTGGTATATCCAGTGATTTTTTTCTCCATTTTAGCTTCCTTAG
CTCCTGAAAATCTCGATAACTCAAAAAATACGCCCGGTAGTGATCTTATTTCATTATGGTGAAAGTTGGA
ACCTCTTACGTGCCCGATCAATCATGACCAAAATCCCTTAACGTGAGTTTTCGTTCCACTGAGC
